>Addgene plasmid #216540 | pWZL-hygro-FAKWT | addgene full sequence | sequence record 442173 | Addgene NGS Result
CGAAAAGTGCCACCTGCAGCCTGAATATGGGCCAAACAGGATATCTGTGGTAAGCAGTTCCTGCCCCGGC
TCAGGGCCAAGAACAGATGGAACAGCTGAATATGGGCCAAACAGGATATCTGTGGTAAGCAGTTCCTGCC
CCGGCTCAGGGCCAAGAACAGATGGTCCCCAGATGCGGTCCAGCCCTCAGCAGTTTCTAGAGAACCATCA
GATGTTTCCAGGGTGCCCCAAGGACCTGAAATGACCCTGTGCCTTATTTGAACTAACCAATCAGTTCGCT
TCTCGCTTCTGTTCGCGCGCTTCTGCTCCCCGAGCTCAATAAAAGAGCCCACAACCCCTCACTCGGGGCG
CCAGTCCTCCGATTGACTGAGTCGCCCGGGTACCCGTGTATCCAATAAACCCTCTTGCAGTTGCATCCGA
CTTGTGGTCTCGCTGTTCCTTGGGAGGGTCTCCTCTGAGTGATTGACTACCCGTCAGCGGGGGTCTTTCA
TTTGGGGGCTCGTCCGGGATCGGGAGACCCCTGCCCAGGGACCACCGACCCACCACCGGGAGGCAAGCTG
GCCAGCAACTTATCTGTGTCTGTCCGATTGTCTAGTGTCTATGACTGATTTTATGCGCCTGCGTCGGTAC
TAGTTAGCTAACTAGCTCTGTATCTGGCGGACCCGTGGTGGAACTGACGAGTTCTGAACACCCGGCCGCA
ACCCTGGGAGACGTCCCAGGGACTTTGGGGGCCGTTTTTGTGGCCCGACCTGAGGAAGGGAGTCGATGTG
GAATCCGACCCCGTCAGGATATGTGGTTCTGGTAGGAGACGAGAACCTAAAACAGTTCCCGCCTCCGTCT
GAATTTTTGCTTTCGGTTTGGAACCGAAGCCGCGCGTCTTGTCTGCTGCAGCGCTGCAGCATCGTTCTGT
GTTGTCTCTGTCTGACTGTGTTTCTGTATTTGTCTGAAAATTAGGGCCAGACTGTTACCACTCCCTTAAG
TTTGACCTTAGGTCACTGGAAAGATGTCGAGCGGATCGCTCACAACCAGTCGGTAGATGTCAAGAAGAGA
CGTTGGGTTACCTTCTGCTCTGCAGAATGGCCAACCTTTAACGTCGGATGGCCGCGAGACGGCACCTTTA
ACCGAGACCTCATCACCCAGGTTAAGATCAAGGTCTTTTCACCTGGCCCGCATGGACACCCAGACCAGGT
CCCCTACATCGTGACCTGGGAAGCCTTGGCTTTTGACCCCCCTCCCTGGGTCAAGCCCTTTGTACACCCT
AAGCCTCCGCCTCCTCTTCCTCCATCCGCCCCGTCTCTCCCCCTTGAACCTCCTCGTTCGACCCCGCCTC
GATCCTCCCTTTATCCAGCCCTCACTCCTTCTCTAGGCGCCGGCCGGATCCCAGTGTGGTGGTACGTAGG
AATTCGCCAGCACAGTGGTCGAAGCGGATCCATGATCTCGGCTGACTGCAACCTCTGCCTCCCAGAATAT
GACAGATACCTAGCATCTAGCAAAATAATGGCAGCTGCTTACCTTGACCCCAACTTGAATCACACACCAA
ATTCGAGTACTAAGACTCACCTGGGTACTGGTATGGAACGTTCTCCTGGTGCAATGGAGCGAGTATTAAA
GGTCTTTCATTATTTTGAAAGCAATAGTGAGCCAACCACCTGGGCCAGTATTATCAGGCATGGAGATGCT
ACTGATGTCAGGGGCATCATTCAGAAGATAGTGGACAGTCACAAAGTAAAGCATGTGGCCTGCTATGGAT
TCCGCCTCAGTCACCTGCGGTCAGAGGAGGTTCACTGGCTTCACGTGGATATGGGCGTCTCCAGTGTGAG
GGAGAAGTATGAGCTTGCTCACCCACCAGAGGAGTGGAAATATGAATTGAGAATTCGTTATTTGCCAAAA
GGATTTCTAAACCAGTTTACTGAAGATAAGCCAACTTTGAATTTCTTCTATCAACAGGTGAAGAGCGATT
ATATGTTAGAGATAGCTGATCAAGTGGACCAGGAAATTGCTTTGAAGTTGGGTTGTCTAGAAATACGGCG
ATCATACTGGGAGATGCGGGGCAATGCACTAGAAAAGAAGTCTAACTATGAAGTATTAGAAAAAGATGTT
GGTTTAAAGCGATTTTTTCCTAAGAGTTTACTGGATTCTGTCAAGGCCAAAACACTAAGAAAACTGATCC
AACAAACATTTAGACAATTTGCCAACCTTAATAGAGAAGAAAGTATTCTGAAATTCTTTGAGATCCTGTC
TCCAGTCTACAGATTTGATAAGGAATGCTTCAAGTGTGCTCTTGGTTCAAGCTGGATTATTTCAGTGGAA
CTGGCAATCGGCCCAGAAGAAGGAATCAGTTACCTAACGGACAAGGGCTGCAATCCCACACATCTTGCTG
ACTTCACTCAAGTGCAAACCATTCAGTATTCAAACAGTGAAGACAAGGACAGAAAAGGAATGCTACAACT
AAAAATAGCAGGTGCACCCGAGCCTCTGACAGTGACGGCACCATCCCTAACCATTGCGGAGAATATGGCT
GACCTAATAGATGGGTACTGCCGGCTGGTGAATGGAACCTCGCAGTCATTTATCATCAGACCTCAGAAAG
AAGGTGAACGGGCTTTGCCATCAATACCAAAGTTGGCCAACAGCGAAAAGCAAGGCATGCGGACACACGC
CGTCTCTGTGTCAGAAACAGATGATTATGCTGAGATTATAGATGAAGAAGATACTTACACCATGCCCTCA
ACCAGGGATTATGAGATTCAAAGAGAAAGAATAGAACTTGGACGATGTATTGGAGAAGGCCAATTTGGAG
ATGTACATCAAGGCATTTATATGAGTCCAGAGAATCCAGCTTTGGCGGTTGCAATTAAAACATGTAAAAA
CTGTACTTCGGACAGCGTGAGAGAGAAATTTCTTCAAGAAGCCTTAACAATGCGTCAGTTTGACCATCCT
CATATTGTGAAGCTGATTGGAGTCATCACAGAGAATCCTGTCTGGATAATCATGGAGCTGTGCACACTTG
GAGAGCTGAGGTCATTTTTGCAAGTAAGGAAATACAGTTTGGATCTAGCATCTTTGATCCTGTATGCCTA
TCAGCTTAGTACAGCTCTTGCATATCTAGAGAGCAAAAGATTTGTACACAGGGACATTGCTGCTCGGAAT
GTTCTGGTGTCCTCAAATGATTGTGTAAAATTAGGAGACTTTGGATTATCCCGATATATGGAAGATAGTA
CTTACTACAAAGCTTCCAAAGGAAAATTGCCTATTAAATGGATGGCTCCAGAGTCAATCAATTTTCGACG
TTTTACCTCAGCTAGTGACGTATGGATGTTTGGTGTGTGTATGTGGGAGATACTGATGCATGGTGTGAAG
CCTTTTCAAGGAGTGAAGAACAATGATGTAATCGGTCGAATTGAAAATGGGGAAAGATTACCAATGCCTC
CAAATTGTCCTCCTACCCTCTACAGCCTTATGACGAAATGCTGGGCCTATGACCCCAGCAGGCGGCCCAG
GTTTACTGAACTTAAAGCTCAGCTCAGCACAATCCTGGAGGAAGAGAAGGCTCAGCAAGAAGAGCGCATG
AGGATGGAGTCCAGAAGACAGGCCACAGTGTCCTGGGACTCCGGAGGGTCTGATGAAGCACCGCCCAAGC
CCAGCAGACCGGGTTATCCCAGTCCGAGGTCCAGCGAAGGATTTTATCCCAGCCCACAGCACATGGTACA
AACCAATCATTACCAGGTTTCTGGCTACCCTGGTTCACATGGAATCACAGCCATGGCTGGCAGCATCTAT
CCAGGTCAGGCATCTCTTTTGGACCAAACAGATTCATGGAATCATAGACCTCAGGAGATAGCAATGTGGC
AGCCCAATGTGGAGGACTCTACAGTATTGGACCTGCGAGGGATTGGGCAAGTGTTGCCAACCCATCTGAT
GGAAGAGCGTCTAATCCGACAGCAACAGGAAATGGAAGAAGATCAGCGCTGGCTGGAAAAAGAGGAAAGA
TTTCTGAAACCTGATGTGAGACTCTCTCGAGGCAGTATTGACAGGGAGGATGGAAGTCTTCAGGGTCCGA
TTGGAAACCAACATATATATCAGCCTGTGGGTAAACCAGATCCTGCAGCTCCACCAAAGAAACCGCCTCG
CCCTGGAGCTCCCGGTCATCTGGGAAGCCTTGCCAGCCTCAGCAGCCCTGCTGACAGCTACAACGAGGGT
GTCAAGCTTCAGCCCCAGGAAATCAGCCCCCCTCCTACTGCCAACCTGGACCGGTCGAATGATAAGGTGT
ACGAGAATGTGACGGGCCTGGTGAAAGCTGTCATCGAGATGTCCAGTAAAATCCAGCCAGCCCCACCAGA
GGAGTATGTCCCTATGGTGAAGGAAGTCGGCTTGGCCCTGAGGACATTATTGGCCACTGTGGATGAGACC
ATTCCCCTCCTACCAGCCAGCACCCACCGAGAGATTGAGATGGCACAGAAGCTATTGAACTCTGACCTGG
GTGAGCTCATCAACAAGATGAAACTGGCCCAGCAGTATGTCATGACCAGCCTCCAGCAAGAGTACAAAAA
GCAAATGCTGACTGCTGCTCACGCCCTGGCTGTGGATGCCAAAAACTTACTCGATGTCATTGACCAAGCA
AGACTGAAAATGCTTGGGCAGACGAGACCACACTGAGTCGACTCGACCAATTCCGGTTATTTTCCACCAT
ATTGCCGTCTTTTGGCAATGTGAGGGCCCGGAAACCTGGCCCTGTCTTCTTGACGAGCATTCCTAGGGGT
CTTTCCCCTCTCGCCAAAGGAATGCAAGGTCTGTTGAATGTCGTGAAGGAAGCAGTTCCTCTGGAAGCTT
CTTGAAGACAAACAACGTCTGTAGCGACCCTTTGCAGGCAGCGGAACCCCCCACCTGGCGACAGGTGCCT
CTGCGGCCAAAAGCCACGTGTATAAGATACACCTGCAAAGGCGGCACAACCCCAGTGCCACGTTGTGAGT
TGGATAGTTGTGGAAAGAGTCAAATGGCTCTCCTCAAGCGTATTCAACAAGGGGCTGAAGGATGCCCAGA
AGGTACCCCATTGTATGGGATCTGATCTGGGGCCTCGGTGCACATGCTTTACATGTGTTTAGTCGAGGTT
AAAAAACGTCTAGGCCCCCCGAACCACGGGGACGTGGTTTTCCTTTGAAAAACACGATGATAATACCATG
AAAAAGCCTGAACTCACCGCGACGTCTGTCGAGAAGTTTCTGATCGAAAAGTTCGACAGCGTCTCCGACC
TGATGCAGCTCTCGGAGGGCGAAGAATCTCGTGCTTTCAGCTTCGATGTAGGAGGGCGTGGATATGTCCT
GCGGGTAAATAGCTGCGCCGATGGTTTCTACAAAGATCGTTATGTTTATCGGCACTTTGCATCGGCCGCG
CTCCCGATTCCGGAAGTGCTTGACATTGGGGAATTTAGCGAGAGCCTGACCTATTGCATCTCCCGCCGTG
CACAGGGTGTCACGTTGCAAGACCTGCCTGAAACCGAACTGCCCGCTGTTCTGCAGCCGGTCGCGGAGGC
CATGGATGCGATCGCTGCGGCCGATCTTAGCCAGACGAGCGGGTTCGGCCCATTCGGACCGCAAGGAATC
GGTCAATACACTACATGGCGTGATTTCATATGCGCGATTGCTGATCCCCATGTGTATCACTGGCAAACTG
TGATGGACGACACCGTCAGTGCGTCCGTCGCGCAGGCTCTCGATGAGCTGATGCTTTGGGCCGAGGACTG
CCCCGAAGTCCGGCACCTCGTGCACGCGGATTTCGGCTCCAACAATGTCCTGACGGACAATGGCCGCATA
ACAGCGGTCATTGACTGGAGCGAGGCGATGTTCGGGGATTCCCAATACGAGGTCGCCAACATCTTCTTCT
GGAGGCCGTGGTTGGCTTGTATGGAGCAGCAGACGCGCTACTTCGAGCGGAGGCATCCGGAGCTTGCAGG
ATCGCCGCGGCTCCGGGCGTATATGCTCCGCATTGGTCTTGACCAACTCTATCAGAGCTTGGTTGACGGC
AATTTCGATGATGCAGCTTGGGCGCAGGGTCGATGCGACGCAATCGTCCGATCCGGAGCCGGGACTGTCG
GGCGTACACAAATCGCCCGCAGAAGCGCGGCCGTCTGGACCGATGGCTGTGTAGAAGTACTCGCCGATAG
TGGAAACCGACGCCCCAGCACTCGTCCGAGGGCAAAGGAATAGAGTAGATGCCGACCGGGATCTATCGAT
AAAATAAAAGATTTTATTTAGTCTCCAGAAAAAGGGGGGAATGAAAGACCCCACCTGTAGGTTTGGCAAG
CTAGCTTAAGTAACGCCATTTTGCAAGGCATGGAAAAATACATAACTGAGAATAGAGAAGTTCAGATCAA
GGTCAGGAACAGATGGAACAGCTGAATATGGGCCAAACAGGATATCTGTGGTAAGCAGTTCCTGCCCCGG
CTCAGGGCCAAGAACAGATGGAACAGCTGAATATGGGCCAAACAGGATATCTGTGGTAAGCAGTTCCTGC
CCCGGCTCAGGGCCAAGAACAGATGGTCCCCAGATGCGGTCCAGCCCTCAGCAGTTTCTAGAGAACCATC
AGATGTTTCCAGGGTGCCCCAAGGACCTGAAATGACCCTGTGCCTTATTTGAACTAACCAATCAGTTCGC
TTCTCGCTTCTGTTCGCGCGCTTCTGCTCCCCGAGCTCAATAAAAGAGCCCACAACCCCTCACTCGGGGC
GCCAGTCCTCCGATTGACTGAGTCGCCCGGGTACCCGTGTATCCAATAAACCCTCTTGCAGTTGCATCCG
ACTTGTGGTCTCGCTGTTCCTTGGGAGGGTCTCCTCTGAGTGATTGACTACCCGTCAGCGGGGGTCTTTC
ACATGCAGCATGTATCAAAATTAATTTGGTTTTTTTTCTTAAGTATTTACATTAAATGGCCATAGTTGCA
TTAATGAATCGGCCAACGCGCGGGGAGAGGCGGTTTGCGTATTGGGCGCTCTTCCGCTTCCTCGCTCACT
GACTCGCTGCGCTCGGTCGTTCGGCTGCGGCGAGCGGTATCAGCTCACTCAAAGGCGGTAATACGGTTAT
CCACAGAATCAGGGGATAACGCAGGAAAGAACATGTGAGCAAAAGGCCAGCAAAAGGCCAGGAACCGTAA
AAAGGCCGCGTTGCTGGCGTTTTTCCATAGGCTCCGCCCCCCTGACGAGCATCACAAAAATCGACGCTCA
AGTCAGAGGTGGCGAAACCCGACAGGACTATAAAGATACCAGGCGTTTCCCCCTGGAAGCTCCCTCGTGC
GCTCTCCTGTTCCGACCCTGCCGCTTACCGGATACCTGTCCGCCTTTCTCCCTTCGGGAAGCGTGGCGCT
TTCTCATAGCTCACGCTGTAGGTATCTCAGTTCGGTGTAGGTCGTTCGCTCCAAGCTGGGCTGTGTGCAC
GAACCCCCCGTTCAGCCCGACCGCTGCGCCTTATCCGGTAACTATCGTCTTGAGTCCAACCCGGTAAGAC
ACGACTTATCGCCACTGGCAGCAGCCACTGGTAACAGGATTAGCAGAGCGAGGTATGTAGGCGGTGCTAC
AGAGTTCTTGAAGTGGTGGCCTAACTACGGCTACACTAGAAGAACAGTATTTGGTATCTGCGCTCTGCTG
AAGCCAGTTACCTTCGGAAAAAGAGTTGGTAGCTCTTGATCCGGCAAACAAACCACCGCTGGTAGCGGTG
GTTTTTTTGTTTGCAAGCAGCAGATTACGCGCAGAAAAAAAGGATCTCAAGAAGATCCTTTGATCTTTTC
TACGGGGTCTGACGCTCAGTGGAACGAAAACTCACGTTAAGGGATTTTGGTCATGAGATTATCAAAAAGG
ATCTTCACCTAGATCCTTTTGCGGCCGCAAATCAATCTAAAGTATATATGAGTAAACTTGGTCTGACAGT
TACCAATGCTTAATCAGTGAGGCACCTATCTCAGCGATCTGTCTATTTCGTTCATCCATAGTTGCCTGAC
TCCCCGTCGTGTAGATAACTACGATACGGGAGGGCTTACCATCTGGCCCCAGTGCTGCAATGATACCGCG
AGACCCACGCTCACCGGCTCCAGATTTATCAGCAATAAACCAGCCAGCCGGAAGGGCCGAGCGCAGAAGT
GGTCCTGCAACTTTATCCGCCTCCATCCAGTCTATTAATTGTTGCCGGGAAGCTAGAGTAAGTAGTTCGC
CAGTTAATAGTTTGCGCAACGTTGTTGCCATTGCTACAGGCATCGTGGTGTCACGCTCGTCGTTTGGTAT
GGCTTCATTCAGCTCCGGTTCCCAACGATCAAGGCGAGTTACATGATCCCCCATGTTGTGCAAAAAAGCG
GTTAGCTCCTTCGGTCCTCCGATCGTTGTCAGAAGTAAGTTGGCCGCAGTGTTATCACTCATGGTTATGG
CAGCACTGCATAATTCTCTTACTGTCATGCCATCCGTAAGATGCTTTTCTGTGACTGGTGAGTACTCAAC
CAAGTCATTCTGAGAATAGTGTATGCGGCGACCGAGTTGCTCTTGCCCGGCGTCAATACGGGATAATACC
GCGCCACATAGCAGAACTTTAAAAGTGCTCATCATTGGAAAACGTTCTTCGGGGCGAAAACTCTCAAGGA
TCTTACCGCTGTTGAGATCCAGTTCGATGTAACCCACTCGTGCACCCAACTGATCTTCAGCATCTTTTAC
TTTCACCAGCGTTTCTGGGTGAGCAAAAACAGGAAGGCAAAATGCCGCAAAAAAGGGAATAAGGGCGACA
CGGAAATGTTGAATACTCATACTCTTCCTTTTTCAATATTATTGAAGCATTTATCAGGGTTATTGTCTCA
TGAGCGGATACATATTTGAATGTATTTAGAAAAATAAACAAATAGGGGTTCCGCGCACATTTCCC
Features (pLannotate 1.2.2; 12 found; start..end, strand, type, name):
     21..490     +  LTR            LTR: long terminal repeat from Moloney murine leukemia virus
    614..888     +  misc_feature   MESV Ψ (fragment): packaging signal of murine embryonic stem cell virus
    955..1371    +  CDS            gag (truncated): truncated Moloney murine leukemia virus (MMLV) gag gene lacking the start codon
   1498..4653    +  CDS            PTK2: FAK1_HUMAN - Also known as FAK, FAK1. Experimental evidence at protein level: Swiss-Prot protein existence level 1. [Isoform 6]: Isoform 6 (FRNK) does not contain a kinase domain and inhibits PTK2/FAK1 phosphorylation and signaling. Its enhanced expression can attenuate the nuclear accumulation of LPXN and limit its ability to enhance serum response factor (SRF)-dependent gene transcription. From Homo sapiens (Human).
   4712..5173    +  misc_feature   IRES: internal ribosome entry site (IRES) of the encephalomyocarditis virus (EMCV)
   5178..6200    +  CDS            hph: KHYB_ECOLX - Experimental evidence at protein level: Swiss-Prot protein existence level 1. The aminoglycoside phosphotransferases achieve inactivation of their antibiotic substrates by phosphorylation. Only phosphorylates hygromycin and closely related compounds such as demethyl analogs and destomycin. From Escherichia coli.
   6270..6391    +  LTR            3' LTR (ΔU3) (fragment): self-inactivating 3' long terminal repeat (LTR) from Moloney murine leukemia virus
   6392..6861    +  LTR            LTR: long terminal repeat from Moloney murine leukemia virus
   6927..6979    -  CDS            lacI (fragment): lac repressor; lacI; The lac repressor binds to the lac operator to inhibit transcription in E. coli. This inhibition can be relieved by adding lactose or isopropyl-β-D-thiogalactopyranoside (IPTG).
   7162..7750    -  rep_origin     ori: high-copy-number ColE1/pMB1/pBR322/pUC origin of replication
   7910..8770    -  CDS            AmpR: β-lactamase; bla; confers resistance to ampicillin, carbenicillin, and related antibiotics
   8771..8875    -  promoter       AmpR promoter: bla
