[The description below was written by a language model from this plasmid's Addgene catalogue record and pLannotate feature annotations shown in this document.]
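Description:
pWZL-hygro-FAKWT is a Moloney murine leukemia virus-based retroviral expression vector, built on the pWZL-Hygro backbone, that carries the wild-type human PTK2 coding sequence encoding focal adhesion kinase (FAK). In bacteria it is maintained through a high-copy ColE1/pUC-type origin and selected with ampicillin via the β-lactamase gene and its native promoter. The catalogue lists the same figure (5,642 bp) for both backbone and total size. The sequenced record is 8,885 nt, which matches the backbone plus the roughly 3.2 kb insert, so the listed total appears to omit the insert.

The viral cassette is flanked by MMLV long terminal repeats. Downstream of the 5′ LTR lie a packaging signal (annotated as an MESV Ψ fragment) and a truncated gag segment lacking its start codon. Together these promote efficient encapsidation of the genomic RNA when the plasmid is introduced into a packaging cell line that supplies the viral proteins in trans. No separate internal promoter is annotated, so transcription is presumably driven by the 5′ LTR. This would yield a single bicistronic message in which untagged PTK2 is followed by an EMCV IRES and the hygromycin phosphotransferase gene (hph). Linking the two open reading frames in this way ties hygromycin resistance in transduced mammalian cells to expression of the FAK transcript. A short fragment annotated as a ΔU3 3′ LTR sits immediately before a full-length LTR. It probably reflects partial annotation matching rather than a true self-inactivating design.

The construct is intended for stable retroviral expression of wild-type FAK in mammalian cells. The associated work concerns FAK inhibitor resistance in mutant KRAS-driven non-small cell lung cancer, and the record's reference to synthesized mutant sequences suggests this plasmid is the wild-type counterpart to FAK variants.
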