Addgene plasmid #216540: pWZL-hygro-FAKWT
Purpose: This retroviral plasmid expresses the human wild type PTK2
Depositing lab: Georgia Konstantinidou. Depositing organization: Universitaet Bern. Publication: ERK5 suppression overcomes FAK inhibitor resistance in mutant KRAS-driven non-small cell lung cancer. Pozzato C, Outeiro-Pinho G, Galie M, Ramadori G, Konstantinidou G. EMBO Mol Med. 2024 Sep 13. doi: 10.1038/s44321-024-00138-7. PubMed 39271958.
Backbone
  Vector backbone: pWZL-Hygro
  Backbone manufacturer: Jay Morgenstern
  Backbone size w/o insert (bp): 5642
  Total vector size (bp): 5642
  Vector type: Mammalian Expression, Retroviral
  Selectable markers: Hygromycin
Growth in bacteria
  Bacterial resistance: Ampicillin, 100 μg/mL
  Growth temperature: 37°C
  Growth strain: NEB Stable
  Copy number: High Copy
Gene/Insert
  Gene/Insert name: PTK2 (alt name: FAK)
  Species: H. sapiens (human)
  Insert size (bp): 3243
  Mutation: wild type sequence
  GenBank ID: NP_005598.3
  Entrez Gene: PTK2 (a.k.a. FADK, FADK 1, FAK, FAK1, FRNK, PPP1R71, p125FAK, pp125FAK)
  Tag / fusion protein: No
  Cloning method: Ligation Independent Cloning
  Sequencing primers: 5′ pBABE 5'
Resource information
  A portion of this plasmid was derived from a plasmid made by: Ordered the mutant sequences from genscript and sub-cloned it to pWZL Hygro (Plasmid #18750).
Terms and licenses: Academic/Nonprofit Terms; Industry Terms: Not Available to Industry
How to cite: pWZL-hygro-FAKWT was a gift from Georgia Konstantinidou (Addgene plasmid # 216540 ; http://n2t.net/addgene:216540 ; RRID:Addgene_216540)
